Addgene plasmid #152107: pGBW-m4134122
Purpose: Mammalian expression plasmid for SARS-CoV-2 surface glycoprotein (Spike protein)
Depositing lab: Ginkgo Bioworks & Benjie Chen. Depositing organization: Ginkgo Bioworks.
Backbone
  Vector backbone: pTwist_CMV_Puro_6
  Backbone size w/o insert (bp): 6080
  Vector type: Mammalian Expression
  Selectable markers: Puromycin
Growth in bacteria
  Bacterial resistance: Ampicillin, 100 μg/mL
  Growth temperature: 37°C
  Growth strain: DH5alpha
  Copy number: High Copy
Gene/Insert
  Gene/Insert name: SARS-CoV-2 S (surface glycoprotein) (alt names: Spike protein; S protein)
  Species: Severe acute respiratory syndrome coronavirus 2
  Insert size (bp): 3815
  Mutation: wt
  Entrez Gene: S (a.k.a. GU280_gp02, spike glycoprotein)
  Promoter: CMV
  Tag / fusion protein: Cleavable TEV;CBP (C terminal on backbone)
  Cloning method: Unknown
Resource information
  A portion of this plasmid was derived from a plasmid made by: GinkgoBioworks
Depositor comments: NCBI reference sequence: YP_009724390.1
How to cite: pGBW-m4134122 was a gift from Ginkgo Bioworks & Benjie Chen (Addgene plasmid # 152107 ; http://n2t.net/addgene:152107 ; RRID:Addgene_152107)
