[The description below was written by a language model from this plasmid's Addgene catalogue record and pLannotate feature annotations shown in this document.]
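Description:
pGBW-m4134122 is a mammalian expression plasmid built on the pTwist_CMV_Puro_6 backbone and carrying the wild-type SARS-CoV-2 surface (Spike) glycoprotein coding sequence, which the depositor ties to the NCBI reference protein for this gene. In bacteria it is maintained at high copy through a ColE1/pUC-type origin and selected with ampicillin via a full-length β-lactamase gene. The sequenced record is about 10 kb, consistent with a roughly 6.1 kb backbone plus a 3.8 kb insert.

Spike expression is driven by the human cytomegalovirus immediate-early enhancer and promoter; the automated annotation identifies the enhancer along with partial or truncated CMV promoter matches just upstream of the open reading frame. The catalogue entry describes a backbone-encoded C-terminal tag consisting of a TEV protease cleavage site followed by a calmodulin-binding peptide. This would allow calcium-dependent capture on calmodulin resin and subsequent tag removal, although the feature table detects only a short CBP fragment and does not annotate the TEV site. An SV40 polyadenylation signal lies downstream of the tag, though it is annotated on the opposite strand.

A separate cassette places puromycin N-acetyltransferase under the human ubiquitin C promoter with a synthetic poly(A) signal, permitting puromycin selection of transfected or stably expressing mammalian cells. Short β-globin insulator elements, T7 and rrnG terminators, and an additional synthetic poly(A) signal flank the units, presumably to limit transcriptional read-through and interference between them. The plasmid is suited to producing tagged Spike protein in mammalian cells; the record gives no more specific application.
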