Features (pLannotate 1.2.2; 20 found; start..end, strand, type, name):
      5..3823    +  CDS            S: SPIKE_SARS2 - Experimental evidence at protein level: Swiss-Prot protein existence level 1. [Spike glycoprotein]: May down-regulate host tetherin (BST2) by lysosomal degradation, thereby counteracting its antiviral activity. From Severe acute respiratory syndrome coronavirus 2 (2019-nCoV) (SARS-CoV-2).
   3851..3867    +  CDS            CBP (fragment): calmodulin-binding peptide derived from skeletal muscle myosin light chain kinase; binds calmodulin with nanomolar affinity in the presence of calcium
   3975..4096    -  polyA_signal   SV40 poly(A) signal: SV40 polyadenylation signal
   4119..4188    -  CDS            large T antigen (fragment): large T antigen from SV40 (simian virus 40)
   4211..4257    +  terminator     T7 terminator: transcription terminator for bacteriophage T7 RNA polymerase
   4287..4423    +  terminator     rrnG terminator: transcription terminator from the E. coli ribosomal RNA rrnG operon (Albrechtsen et al., 1991)
   4468..4539    +  misc_feature   3' β-globin insulator: insulator downstream of the human β-globin locus (Farrell et al., 2002)
   4765..5353    -  rep_origin     ori: high-copy-number ColE1/pMB1/pBR322/pUC origin of replication
   5525..5589    -  CDS            bla(M) (fragment): β-lactamase lacking the signal sequence; bla(M); allows cytosolic expression of β-lactamase
   5853..7062    +  promoter       UbC promoter: human ubiquitin C promoter
   7066..7663    +  CDS            PuroR (fragment): puromycin N-acetyltransferase; pac from Streptomyces; confers resistance to puromycin
   7692..7740    +  polyA_signal   poly(A) signal: synthetic polyadenylation signal
   8006..8866    +  CDS            AmpR: β-lactamase; bla; confers resistance to ampicillin, carbenicillin, and related antibiotics
   8879..9015    +  terminator     rrnG terminator: transcription terminator from the E. coli ribosomal RNA rrnG operon (Albrechtsen et al., 1991)
   9167..9238    +  misc_feature   5' β-globin insulator: insulator upstream of the human β-globin locus (Farrell et al., 2002)
   9243..9289    -  terminator     T7 terminator: transcription terminator for bacteriophage T7 RNA polymerase
   9307..9355    -  polyA_signal   poly(A) signal: synthetic polyadenylation signal
   9436..9739    +  enhancer       CMV enhancer: human cytomegalovirus immediate early enhancer
   9812..9829    -  promoter       CMV promoter (fragment): human cytomegalovirus (CMV) immediate early promoter
   9892..9943    +  promoter       CMVd2 promoter: truncated human cytomegalovirus (CMV) immediate early promoter that yields moderately reduced expression relative to the full-length promoter
>Addgene plasmid #152107 | pGBW-m4134122 | addgene full sequence | sequence record 304902 | Addgene NGS Result
CACCATGTTTGTTTTTCTTGTTTTATTGCCACTAGTCTCTAGTCAGTGTGTTAATCTTACAACCAGAACT
CAATTACCCCCTGCATACACTAATTCTTTCACACGTGGTGTTTATTACCCTGACAAAGTTTTCAGATCCT
CAGTTTTACATTCAACTCAGGACTTGTTCTTACCTTTCTTTTCCAATGTTACTTGGTTCCATGCTATACA
TGTCTCTGGGACCAATGGTACTAAGAGGTTTGATAACCCTGTCCTACCATTTAATGATGGTGTTTATTTT
GCTTCCACTGAGAAGTCTAACATAATAAGAGGCTGGATTTTTGGTACTACTTTAGATTCGAAGACCCAGT
CCCTACTTATTGTTAATAACGCTACTAATGTTGTTATTAAAGTCTGTGAATTTCAATTTTGTAATGATCC
ATTTTTGGGTGTTTATTACCACAAAAACAACAAAAGTTGGATGGAAAGTGAGTTCAGAGTTTATTCTAGT
GCGAATAATTGCACTTTTGAATATGTCTCTCAGCCTTTTCTTATGGACCTTGAAGGAAAACAGGGTAATT
TCAAAAATCTTAGGGAATTTGTGTTTAAGAATATTGATGGTTATTTTAAAATATATTCTAAGCACACGCC
TATTAATTTAGTGCGTGATCTCCCTCAGGGTTTTTCGGCTTTAGAACCATTGGTAGATTTGCCAATAGGT
ATTAACATCACTAGGTTTCAAACTTTACTTGCTTTACATAGAAGTTATTTGACTCCTGGTGATTCTTCTT
CAGGTTGGACAGCTGGTGCTGCAGCTTATTATGTGGGTTATCTTCAACCTAGGACTTTTCTATTAAAATA
TAATGAAAATGGAACCATTACAGATGCTGTAGACTGTGCACTTGACCCTCTCTCAGAAACAAAGTGTACG
TTGAAATCCTTCACTGTAGAAAAAGGAATCTATCAAACTTCTAACTTTAGAGTCCAACCAACAGAATCTA
TTGTTAGATTTCCTAATATTACAAACTTGTGCCCTTTTGGTGAAGTTTTTAACGCCACCAGATTTGCATC
TGTTTATGCTTGGAACAGGAAGAGAATCAGCAACTGTGTTGCTGATTATTCTGTCCTATATAATTCCGCA
TCATTTTCCACTTTTAAGTGTTATGGAGTGTCTCCTACTAAATTAAATGATCTCTGCTTTACTAATGTCT
ATGCAGATTCATTTGTAATTAGAGGTGATGAAGTCAGACAAATCGCTCCAGGGCAAACTGGAAAGATTGC
TGATTATAATTATAAATTACCAGATGATTTTACAGGCTGCGTTATAGCTTGGAATTCTAACAATCTTGAT
TCTAAGGTTGGTGGTAATTATAATTACCTGTATAGATTGTTTAGGAAGTCTAATCTCAAACCTTTTGAGA
GAGATATTTCAACTGAAATCTATCAGGCCGGTAGCACACCTTGTAATGGTGTTGAAGGTTTTAATTGTTA
CTTTCCTTTACAATCATATGGTTTCCAACCCACTAATGGTGTTGGTTACCAACCATACAGAGTAGTAGTA
CTTTCTTTTGAACTTCTACATGCACCAGCAACTGTTTGTGGACCTAAAAAGTCTACTAATTTGGTTAAAA
ACAAATGTGTCAATTTCAACTTCAATGGTTTAACAGGCACAGGTGTTCTTACTGAGTCTAACAAAAAGTT
TCTGCCTTTCCAACAATTTGGCAGAGACATTGCTGACACTACTGATGCTGTCCGTGATCCACAGACACTT
GAGATTCTTGACATTACACCATGTTCTTTTGGTGGTGTCAGTGTTATAACACCAGGAACAAATACTTCTA
ACCAGGTTGCTGTTCTTTATCAGGATGTTAACTGCACAGAAGTCCCTGTTGCTATTCATGCAGATCAACT
TACTCCTACTTGGCGTGTTTATTCTACAGGTTCTAATGTTTTTCAAACACGTGCAGGCTGTTTAATAGGG
GCTGAACATGTCAACAACTCATATGAGTGTGACATACCCATTGGTGCAGGTATATGCGCTAGTTATCAGA
CTCAGACTAATTCTCCTCGGCGGGCACGTAGTGTAGCTAGTCAATCCATCATTGCCTACACTATGTCACT
TGGTGCAGAAAATTCAGTTGCTTACTCTAATAACTCTATTGCCATACCCACAAATTTTACTATTAGTGTT
ACCACAGAAATTCTACCAGTGTCTATGACCAAGACATCAGTAGATTGTACAATGTACATTTGTGGTGATT
CAACTGAATGCAGCAATCTTTTGTTGCAATATGGCAGTTTTTGTACACAATTAAACCGTGCTTTAACTGG
AATAGCTGTTGAACAAGACAAAAACACCCAAGAAGTTTTTGCACAAGTCAAACAAATTTACAAAACACCA
CCAATTAAAGATTTTGGTGGTTTTAATTTTTCACAAATATTACCAGATCCATCAAAACCAAGCAAGAGGT
CATTTATTGAAGATCTACTTTTCAACAAAGTGACACTTGCAGATGCTGGCTTCATCAAACAATATGGTGA
TTGCCTTGGTGATATTGCTGCTAGAGACCTCATTTGTGCACAAAAGTTTAACGGCCTTACTGTTTTGCCA
CCTTTGCTCACAGATGAAATGATTGCTCAATACACTTCTGCACTGTTAGCGGGTACAATCACTTCTGGTT
GGACCTTTGGTGCAGGTGCTGCATTACAAATACCATTTGCTATGCAAATGGCTTATAGGTTTAATGGTAT
TGGAGTTACACAGAATGTTCTCTATGAGAACCAAAAATTGATTGCCAACCAATTTAATAGTGCTATTGGC
AAAATTCAAGACTCACTTTCTTCCACAGCAAGTGCACTTGGAAAACTTCAAGATGTGGTCAACCAAAATG
CACAAGCTTTAAACACGCTTGTTAAACAACTTAGCTCCAATTTTGGTGCAATTTCAAGTGTTTTAAATGA
TATCCTTTCACGTCTTGACAAAGTTGAGGCTGAAGTGCAAATTGATAGGTTGATCACAGGCAGACTTCAA
AGTTTGCAGACATATGTGACTCAACAATTAATTAGAGCTGCAGAAATCAGAGCTTCTGCTAATCTTGCTG
CTACTAAAATGTCAGAGTGTGTACTTGGACAATCAAAAAGAGTTGATTTTTGTGGAAAGGGCTATCATCT
TATGTCCTTCCCTCAGTCAGCACCTCATGGTGTAGTCTTCTTGCATGTGACTTATGTCCCTGCACAAGAA
AAGAACTTCACAACTGCTCCTGCCATTTGTCATGATGGAAAAGCACACTTTCCTCGTGAAGGTGTCTTTG
TTTCAAATGGCACACACTGGTTTGTAACACAAAGGAATTTTTATGAACCACAAATCATTACTACAGACAA
CACATTTGTGTCTGGTAACTGTGATGTTGTAATAGGAATTGTCAACAACACAGTTTATGATCCTTTGCAA
CCTGAATTAGACTCATTCAAGGAGGAGTTAGATAAATATTTTAAGAATCATACATCACCAGATGTTGATT
TAGGTGACATCTCTGGCATTAATGCTTCAGTTGTAAACATTCAAAAAGAAATTGACCGCCTCAATGAGGT
TGCCAAGAATTTAAATGAATCTCTCATCGATCTCCAAGAACTTGGAAAGTATGAGCAGTATATAAAATGG
CCATGGTACATTTGGCTAGGTTTTATAGCTGGCTTGATTGCCATAGTAATGGTGACAATTATGCTTTGCT
GTATGACCAGTTGCTGTAGTTGTCTCAAGGGCTGTTGTTCTTGTGGATCCTGCTGCAAATTTGATGAAGA
CGACTCTGAGCCAGTGCTCAAAGGAGTCAAATTACATTACACAGAAAACCTTTACTTTCAGTCGAAGAGG
CGATGGAAAAAGAATTTTATCGCGGTGAGTGCAGCCAACAGATTCAAAAAGATATCCTCGTCTGGTGCCC
TCTAAGCTAGCTTGACTGACTGAGATACAGCGTACCTTCAGCTCACAGACATGATAAGATACATTGATGA
GTTTGGACAAACCACAACTAGAATGCAGTGAAAAAAATGCTTTATTTGTGAAATTTGTGATGCTATTGCT
TTATTTGTAACCATTATAAGCTGCAATAAACAAGTTAACAACAACAATTGCATTCATTTTATGTTTCAGG
TTCAGGGGGAGGTGTGGGAGGTTTTTTAAAGCAAGTAAAACCTCTACAAATGTGGTATTGGCCCATCTCT
ATCGGTATCGTAGCATAACCCCTTGGGGCCTCTAAACGGGTCTTGAGGGGTTTTTTGTGCCCCTCGGGCC
GGATTGCTATCTACCGGCATTGGCGCAGAAAAAAATGCCTGATGCGACGCTGCGCGTCTTATACTCCCAC
ATATGCCAGATTCAGCAACGGATACGGCTTCCCCAACTTGCCCACTTCCATACGTGTCCTCCTTACCAGA
AATTTATCCTTAAGGTCGTCAGCTATCCTGCAGGCGATCTCTCGATTTCGATCAAGACATTCCTTTAATG
GTCTTTTCTGGACACCACTAGGGGTCAGAAGTAGTTCATCAAACTTTCTTCCCTCCCTAATCTCATTGGT
TACCTTGGGCTATCGAAACTTAATTAACCAGTCAAGTCAGCTACTTGGCGAGATCGACTTGTCTGGGTTT
CGACTACGCTCAGAATTGCGTCAGTCAAGTTCGATCTGGTCCTTGCTATTGCACCCGTTCTCCGATTACG
AGTTTCATTTAAATCATGTGAGCAAAAGGCCAGCAAAAGGCCAGGAACCGTAAAAAGGCCGCGTTGCTGG
CGTTTTTCCATAGGCTCCGCCCCCCTGACGAGCATCACAAAAATCGACGCTCAAGTCAGAGGTGGCGAAA
CCCGACAGGACTATAAAGATACCAGGCGTTTCCCCCTGGAAGCTCCCTCGTGCGCTCTCCTGTTCCGACC
CTGCCGCTTACCGGATACCTGTCCGCCTTTCTCCCTTCGGGAAGCGTGGCGCTTTCTCATAGCTCACGCT
GTAGGTATCTCAGTTCGGTGTAGGTCGTTCGCTCCAAGCTGGGCTGTGTGCACGAACCCCCCGTTCAGCC
CGACCGCTGCGCCTTATCCGGTAACTATCGTCTTGAGTCCAACCCGGTAAGACACGACTTATCGCCACTG
GCAGCAGCCACTGGTAACAGGATTAGCAGAGCGAGGTATGTAGGCGGTGCTACAGAGTTCTTGAAGTGGT
GGCCTAACTACGGCTACACTAGAAGAACAGTATTTGGTATCTGCGCTCTGCTGAAGCCAGTTACCTTCGG
AAAAAGAGTTGGTAGCTCTTGATCCGGCAAACAAACCACCGCTGGTAGCGGTGGTTTTTTTGTTTGCAAG
CAGCAGATTACGCGCAGAAAAAAAGGATCTCAAGAAGATCCTTTGATCTTTTCTACGGGGTCTGACGCTC
AGTGGAACGAAAACTCACGTTAAGGGATTTTGGTCATGAGATTATCAAAAAGGATCTTCACCTAGATCCT
TTTAAATTAAAAATGAAGTTTTAAATCAATCTAAAGTATATATGAGTAAACTTGGTCTGACAGTTACCAA
TGCTTAATCAGTGAGGCACCTATCTCAGCGATCTGTCTATTTCGTTCATCCATAGTTGCATTTAAATTTC
CGAACTCTCCAAGGCCCTCGTCGGAAAATCTTCAAACCTTTCGTCCGATCCATCTTGCAGGCTACCTCTC
GAACGAACTATCGCAAGTCTCTTGGCCGGCCTTGCGCCTTGGCTATTGCTTGGCAGCGCCTATCGCCAGG
TATTACTCCAATCCCGAATATCCGAGATCGGGATCACCCGAGAGAAGTTCAACCTACATCCTCAATCCCG
ATCTATCCGAGATCCGAGGAATATCGAAATCGGGGCGCGCCTGGCCTCCGCGCCGGGTTTTGGCGCCTCC
CGCGGGCGCCCCCCTCGTCACGGCGAGCGCTGCCACGTCAGACGAAGGGCGCAGGAGCGTCCTGATCCTT
CCGCCCGGACGCTCAGGACAGCGGCCCGCTGCTCATAAGACTCGGCCTTAGAACCCCAGTATCAGCAGAA
GGACATTTTAGGACGGGACTTGGGTGACTCTAGGGCACTGGTTTTCTTTCCAGAGAGCGGAACAGGCGAG
GAAAAGTAGTCCCTTCTCGGCGATTCTGCGGAGGGATCTCCGTGGGGCGGTGAACGCCGATGATTATATA
AGGACGCGCCGGGTGTGGCACAGCTAGTTCCGTCGCAGCCGGGATTTGGGTCGCGGTTCTTGTTTGTGGA
TCGCTGTGATCGTCACTTGGTGAGTAGCGGGCTGCTGGGCTGGCCGGGGCTTTCGTGGCCGCCGGGCCGC
TCGGTGGGACGGAAGCGTGTGGAGAGACCGCCAAGGGCTGTAGTCTGGGTCCGCGAGCAAGGTTGCCCTG
AACTGGGGGTTGGGGGGAGCGCAGCAAAATGGCGGCTGTTCCCGAGTCTTGAATGGAAGACGCTTGTGAG
GCGGGCTGTGAGGTCGTTGAAACAAGGTGGGGGGCATGGTGGGCGGCAAGAACCCAAGGTCTTGAGCCCT
TCGCTAATGCGGGAAAGCTCTTATTCGGGTGAGATGGGCTGGGCACCATCTGGGGACCCTGACGTGAAGT
TTGTCACTGACTGGAGAACTCGGTTTGTCGTCTGTTGCGGGGGCGGCAGTTATGGCGGTGCCGTTGGGCA
GTGCACCCGTACCTTTGGGAGCGCGCGCCCTCGTCGTGTCGTGACGTCACCCGTTCTGTTGGCTTATAAT
GCAGGGTGGGGCCACCTGCCGGTAGGTGTGCGGTAGGCTTTTCTCCGTCGCAGGACGCAGGGTTCGGGCC
TAGGGTAGGCTCTCCTGAATCGACAGGCGCCGGACCTCTGGTGAGGGGAGGGATAAGTGAGGCGTCAGTT
TCTTTGGTCGGTTTTATGTACCTATCTTCTTAAGTAGCTGAAGCTCCGGTTTTGAACTATGCGCTCGGGG
TTGGCGAGTGTGTTTTGTGAAGTTTTTTAGGCACCTTTTGAAATGTAATCATTTGGGTCAATATGTAATT
TTCAGTGTTAGACTTGTAAATTGTCCGCTAAATTCTGGCCGTTTTTGGCTTTTTTGTTAGACAACATGAC
CGAGTACAAGCCCACGGTGCGCCTCGCCACCCGCGACGACGTCCCCAGGGCCGTACGCACCCTCGCCGCC
GCGTTCGCCGACTACCCCGCCACGCGCCACACCGTCGATCCGGACCGCCACATCGAGCGGGTCACCGAGC
TGCAAGAACTCTTCCTCACGCGCGTCGGGCTCGACATCGGCAAGGTGTGGGTCGCGGACGACGGCGCCGC
GGTGGCGGTCTGGACCACGCCGGAGAGCGTCGAAGCGGGGGCGGTGTTCGCCGAGATCGGCCCGCGCATG
GCCGAGTTGAGCGGTTCCCGGCTGGCCGCGCAGCAACAGATGGAGGGCCTCCTGGCGCCGCACCGGCCCA
AGGAGCCCGCGTGGTTCCTGGCCACCGTCGGCGTCTCGCCCGACCACCAGGGCAAGGGTCTGGGCAGCGC
CGTCGTGCTCCCCGGAGTGGAGGCCGCCGAGCGCGCCGGGGTGCCCGCCTTCCTGGAGACCTCCGCGCCC
CGCAACCTCCCCTTCTACGAGCGGCTCGGCTTCACCGTCACCGCCGACGTCGAGGTGCCCGAAGGACCGC
GCACCTGGTGCATGACCCGCAAGCCCGGTGCCTAGGCTAGTATGTAAGCCTAGTCTTAGATAATAAAATC
GCTATCCATCGAAGATGGATGTGTGTTGGTTTTTTGTGTGTGTAACGCTAGGCGCGCCTGGTGTACCGAG
AACGATCCTCTCAGTGCGAGTCTCGACGATCCATATCGTTGCTTGGCAGTCAGCCAGTCGGAATCCAGCT
TGGGACCCAGGAAGTCCAATCGTCAGATATTGTACTCAAGCCTGGTCACGGCAGCGTACCGATCTGTTTA
AACCTAGATATTGATAGTCTGATCGGTCAACGTATAATCGAGTCCTAGCTTTTGCAAACATCTATCAAGA
GACAGGATCAGCAGGAGGCTTTCGCATGAGTATTCAACATTTCCGTGTCGCCCTTATTCCCTTTTTTGCG
GCATTTTGCCTTCCTGTTTTTGCTCACCCAGAAACGCTGGTGAAAGTAAAAGATGCTGAAGATCAGTTGG
GTGCGCGAGTGGGTTACATCGAACTGGATCTCAACAGCGGTAAGATCCTTGAGAGTTTTCGCCCCGAAGA
ACGCTTTCCAATGATGAGCACTTTTAAAGTTCTGCTATGTGGCGCGGTATTATCCCGTATTGACGCCGGG
CAAGAGCAACTCGGTCGCCGCATACACTATTCTCAGAATGACTTGGTTGAGTATTCACCAGTCACAGAAA
AGCATCTTACGGATGGCATGACAGTAAGAGAATTATGCAGTGCTGCCATAACCATGAGTGATAACACTGC
GGCCAACTTACTTCTGACAACGATTGGAGGACCGAAGGAGCTAACCGCTTTTTTGCACAACATGGGGGAT
CATGTAACTCGCCTTGATCGTTGGGAACCGGAGCTGAATGAAGCCATACCAAACGACGAGCGTGACACCA
CGATGCCTGTAGCAATGGCAACAACCTTGCGTAAACTATTAACTGGCGAACTACTTACTCTAGCTTCCCG
GCAACAGTTGATAGACTGGATGGAGGCGGATAAAGTTGCAGGACCACTTCTGCGCTCGGCCCTTCCGGCT
GGCTGGTTTATTGCTGATAAATCTGGAGCCGGTGAGCGTGGGTCTCGCGGTATCATTGCAGCACTGGGGC
CAGATGGTAAGCCCTCCCGTATCGTAGTTATCTACACGACGGGGAGTCAGGCAACTATGGATGAACGAAA
TAGACAGATCGCTGAGATAGGTGCCTCACTGATTAAGCATTGGTAACCGATTCTAGGTGCATTGGCGCAG
AAAAAAATGCCTGATGCGACGCTGCGCGTCTTATACTCCCACATATGCCAGATTCAGCAACGGATACGGC
TTCCCCAACTTGCCCACTTCCATACGTGTCCTCCTTACCAGAAATTTATCCTTAAGATCCCGAATCGTTT
AAACTCGACTCTGGCTCTATCGAATCTCCGTCGTTTCGAGCTTACGCGAACAGCCGTGGCGCTCATTTGC
TCGTCGGGCATCGAATCTCGTCAGCTATCGTCAGCTTACCTTTTTGGCAGCGATCGCGGCTCCCGACATC
TTGGACCATTAGCTCCACAGGTATCTTCTTCCCTCTAGTGGTCATAACAGCAGCTTCAGCTACCTCTCAA
TTCAAAAAACCCCTCAAGACCCGTTTAGAGGCCCCAAGGGGTTATGCTATCAATCGTTGCGTTACACACA
CAAAAAACCAACACACATCCATCTTCGATGGATAGCGATTTTATTATCTAACTGCTGATCGAGTGTAGCC
AGATCTAGTAATCAATTACGGGGTCATTAGTTCATAGCCCATATATGGAGTTCCGCGTTACATAACTTAC
GGTAAATGGCCCGCCTGGCTGACCGCCCAACGACCCCCGCCCATTGACGTCAATAATGACGTATGTTCCC
ATAGTAACGCCAATAGGGACTTTCCATTGACGTCAATGGGTGGAGTATTTACGGTAAACTGCCCACTTGG
CAGTACATCAAGTGTATCATATGCCAAGTACGCCCCCTATTGACGTCAATGACGGTAAATGGCCCGCCTG
GCATTATGCCCAGTACATGACCTTATGGGACTTTCCTACTTGGCAGTACATCTACGTATTAGTCATCGCT
ATTACCATGCTGATGCGGTTTTGGCAGTACATCAATGGGCGTGGATAGCGGTTTGACTCACGGGGATTTC
CAAGTCTCCACCCCATTGACGTCAATGGGAGTTTGTTTTGGCACCAAAATCAACGGGACTTTCCAAAATG
TCGTAACAACTCCGCCCCATTGACGCAAATGGGCGGTAGGCGTGTACGGTGGGAGGTCTATATAAGCAGA
GCTGGTTTAGTGAACCGTCAGATCAGATCTTTGTCGATCCTACCATCCACTCGACACACCCGCCAGCGGC
CGC
